Addgene plasmid #167750: MAC_N_ELK3
Purpose: Expresses ELK3 in mammalian cells
Depositing lab: Markku Varjosalo. Depositing organization: University of Helsinki. Publication: Human transcription factor protein interaction networks. Goos H, Kinnunen M, Salokas K, Tan Z, Liu X, Yadav L, Zhang Q, Wei GH, Varjosalo M. Nat Commun. 2022 Feb 9;13(1):766. doi: 10.1038/s41467-022-28341-5. PubMed 35140242.
Backbone
  Vector backbone: MAC-tag-N (#108078)
  Vector type: Mammalian Expression
  Selectable markers: Hygromycin
Growth in bacteria
  Bacterial resistance: Ampicillin, 100 μg/mL
  Growth temperature: 37°C
  Growth strain: DH5alpha
  Copy number: High Copy
Gene/Insert
  Gene/Insert name: ELK3 (alt names: Uniprot P41970; ENSG00000111145)
  Species: H. sapiens (human)
  Mutation: no mutations
  Entrez Gene: ELK3 (a.k.a. ERP, NET, SAP-2, SAP2)
  Tag / fusion protein: MAC (N terminal on backbone)
  Cloning method: Gateway Cloning
Terms and licenses: Academic/Nonprofit Terms; Industry Terms: Not Available to Industry
How to cite: MAC_N_ELK3 was a gift from Markku Varjosalo (Addgene plasmid # 167750 ; http://n2t.net/addgene:167750 ; RRID:Addgene_167750)
