[The description below was written by a language model from this plasmid's Addgene catalogue record and pLannotate feature annotations shown in this document.]
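Description:
MAC_N_ELK3 is a mammalian expression plasmid built by Gateway cloning into the MAC-tag-N backbone, and it produces human ELK3 (also known as NET or SAP-2), an ETS-family transcription factor that forms ternary complexes with serum response factor. The insert carries no mutations. The 7.5 kb plasmid is propagated in E. coli through a high-copy ColE1/pUC-type origin with ampicillin resistance from the bla gene, and a fragment of the f1 origin is also present.

Expression is driven by the CMV immediate-early enhancer and promoter. Short tet operator-like fragments are annotated just downstream, which suggests a tetracycline-regulatable CMV/TetO arrangement in repressor-expressing host cells, although the catalogue fields do not state this. The open reading frame begins with the N-terminal MAC tag, which the feature table resolves into an E. coli BirA biotin ligase-derived coding sequence, an HA epitope and two Strep-Tag II repeats. It then continues through attB1 into ELK3 and ends at attB2 and a bGH polyadenylation signal. This tag design allows Strep-based affinity purification of ELK3 complexes, HA detection and, through the biotin ligase moiety, proximity-dependent biotinylation of nearby proteins.

An FRT site lies directly upstream of a hygromycin resistance gene that has no complete promoter of its own and is followed by an SV40 poly(A) signal. This layout is typical of FLP-mediated integration into a genomic FRT landing site, where insertion activates the marker and permits hygromycin selection of stable isogenic lines. The associated publication indicates the construct was used to map protein interaction networks of human transcription factors.
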