Features (pLannotate 1.2.2; 27 found; start..end, strand, type, name):
      1..380     +  enhancer       CMV enhancer: human cytomegalovirus immediate early enhancer
    381..584     +  promoter       CMV promoter: human cytomegalovirus (CMV) immediate early promoter
    586..605     +  promoter       PLtetO-1 promoter (fragment): modified phage lambda PL promoter with tet operator sites (Lutz and Bujard, 1997)
    607..626     +  promoter       PLtetO-1 promoter (fragment): modified phage lambda PL promoter with tet operator sites (Lutz and Bujard, 1997)
    634..667     +  promoter       TRE3GV promoter (fragment): 3rd-generation Tet-responsive promoter that can be activated by binding of Tet-On® 3G, optimized for retroviral and lentiviral vectors
    827..1789    +  CDS            birA: BIRA_ECOLI - Also known as bioR, dhbB. Experimental evidence at protein level: Swiss-Prot protein existence level 1. Acts both as a biotin--[acetyl-CoA-carboxylase] ligase and a biotin-operon repressor. In the presence of ATP, BirA activates biotin to form the BirA-biotinyl-5'-adenylate (BirA-bio-5'-AMP or holoBirA) complex. HoloBirA can either transfer the biotinyl moiety to the biotin carboxyl carrier protein (BCCP) subunit of acetyl-CoA carboxylase, or bind to the biotin operator site and inhibit transcription of the operon. From Escherichia coli (strain K12).
   1790..1815    +  CDS            3xHA (fragment): three tandem HA epitope tags
   1847..1866    +  CDS            Strep-Tag II (fragment): peptide that binds Strep-Tactin®, an engineered form of streptavidin
   1907..1929    +  CDS            Strep-Tag II (fragment): peptide that binds Strep-Tactin®, an engineered form of streptavidin
   1943..1967    +  protein_bind   attB1: mutant version of attB; recombination site for the Gateway® BP reaction BP Clonase™
   1973..3193    +  CDS            ELK3: ELK3_HUMAN - Also known as NET, SAP2. Experimental evidence at protein level: Swiss-Prot protein existence level 1. May be a negative regulator of transcription, but can activate transcription when coexpressed with Ras, Src or Mos. Forms a ternary complex with the serum response factor and the ETS and SRF motifs of the Fos serum response element. From Homo sapiens (Human).
   3198..3222    -  protein_bind   attB2: mutant version of attB; recombination site for the Gateway® BP reaction BP Clonase™
   3266..3490    +  polyA_signal   bGH poly(A) signal: bovine growth hormone polyadenylation signal
   3494..3515    +  promoter       SV40 promoter (fragment): SV40 enhancer and early promoter
   3536..3769    +  rep_origin     f1 ori (fragment) (sequence partly withheld): f1 bacteriophage origin of replication; arrow indicates direction of (+) strand synthesis
   3774..3821    +  protein_bind   FRT: FLP-mediated recombination occurs in the 8-bp core sequence TCTAGAAA (Turan and Bode, 2011). FLP recombinase from the Saccharomyces cerevisiae 2μ plasmid
   3829..4851    +  CDS            HygR: aminoglycoside phosphotransferase from E. coli; aph(4)-Ia; confers resistance to hygromycin
   4861..4986    +  CDS            ble (fragment): BLE_KLEPN - Experimental evidence at protein level: Swiss-Prot protein existence level 1. Binding protein with a strong affinity to the bleomycin family of antibiotics. Binds to CL990; an antimitotic-antibiotic compound. From Klebsiella pneumoniae.
   4981..5102    +  polyA_signal   SV40 poly(A) signal: SV40 polyadenylation signal
   5175..5191    -  protein_bind   lac operator: The lac repressor binds to the lac operator to inhibit transcription in E. coli. This inhibition can be relieved by adding lactose or isopropyl-β-D-thiogalactopyranoside (IPTG). lac repressor encoded by lacI
   5199..5229    -  promoter       lac promoter: promoter for the E. coli lac operon
   5244..5265    -  protein_bind   CAP binding site: CAP binding activates transcription in the presence of cAMP. E. coli catabolite activator protein
   5278..5370    -  CDS            lacI (fragment): lac repressor; lacI; The lac repressor binds to the lac operator to inhibit transcription in E. coli. This inhibition can be relieved by adding lactose or isopropyl-β-D-thiogalactopyranoside (IPTG).
   5553..6141    -  rep_origin     ori: high-copy-number ColE1/pMB1/pBR322/pUC origin of replication
   6312..7172    -  CDS            AmpR: β-lactamase; bla; confers resistance to ampicillin, carbenicillin, and related antibiotics
   7173..7277    -  promoter       AmpR promoter: bla
   7336..7388    -  misc_feature   bom (fragment): basis of mobility region from pBR322
>Addgene plasmid #167750 | MAC_N_ELK3 | addgene full sequence | sequence record 335420 | Addgene NGS Result
GACATTGATTATTGACTAGTTATTAATAGTAATCAATTACGGGGTCATTAGTTCATAGCCCATATATGGA
GTTCCGCGTTACATAACTTACGGTAAATGGCCCGCCTGGCTGACCGCCCAACGACCCCCGCCCATTGACG
TCAATAATGACGTATGTTCCCATAGTAACGCCAATAGGGACTTTCCATTGACGTCAATGGGTGGAGTATT
TACGGTAAACTGCCCACTTGGCAGTACATCAAGTGTATCATATGCCAAGTACGCCCCCTATTGACGTCAA
TGACGGTAAATGGCCCGCCTGGCATTATGCCCAGTACATGACCTTATGGGACTTTCCTACTTGGCAGTAC
ATCTACGTATTAGTCATCGCTATTACCATGGTGATGCGGTTTTGGCAGTACATCAATGGGCGTGGATAGC
GGTTTGACTCACGGGGATTTCCAAGTCTCCACCCCATTGACGTCAATGGGAGTTTGTTTTGGCACCAAAA
TCAACGGGACTTTCCAAAATGTCGTAACAACTCCGCCCCATTGACGCAAATGGGCGGTAGGCGTGTACGG
TGGGAGGTCTATATAAGCAGAGCTCTCCCTATCAGTGATAGAGATCTCCCTATCAGTGATAGAGATCGTC
GACGAGCTCGTTTAGTGAACCGTCAGATCGCCTGGAGACGCCATCCACGCTGTTTTGACCTCCATAGAAG
ACACCGGGACCGATCCAGCCTCCGGACTCTAGCGTTTAAACTTAAGCTTGGTACCGAGCTCGGATCCACT
AGTCCAGTGTGGTGGAATTCTGCAGATATCCAGCACAGTGGCGGCCGCTCGAGACCATGAAGGACAACAC
CGTGCCCCTGAAGCTGATCGCCCTGCTGGCCAACGGCGAGTTCCACTCTGGCGAGCAGCTGGGCGAGACA
CTGGGCATGAGCAGAGCCGCCATCAACAAGCACATCCAGACCCTGCGGGACTGGGGCGTGGACGTGTTCA
CAGTGCCCGGCAAGGGCTACAGCCTGCCCGAGCCCATCCAGCTGCTGAACGCCAAGCAGATCCTGGGCCA
GCTGGATGGCGGATCTGTGGCCGTGCTGCCCGTGATCGACAGCACCAACCAGTATCTGCTCGACCGGATC
GGCGAGCTGAAGTCCGGCGACGCCTGTATCGCCGAGTACCAGCAGGCCGGCAGAGGCGGCAGGGGCAGAA
AGTGGTTCAGCCCCTTCGGCGCCAACCTGTACCTGAGCATGTTCTGGAGACTGGAACAGGGCCCAGCCGC
CGCTATTGGCCTGAGCCTGGTCATCGGCATCGTGATGGCCGAGGTGCTGCGGAAGCTGGGCGCCGACAAA
GTGCGCGTGAAGTGGCCCAACGACCTGTATCTGCAGGACCGGAAGCTGGCCGGCATCCTGGTGGAACTGA
CCGGCAAAACAGGCGACGCCGCCCAGATCGTGATCGGCGCTGGCATCAACATGGCCATGCGGCGGGTGGA
AGAGAGCGTGGTCAACCAGGGCTGGATCACCCTGCAGGAAGCCGGCATCAACCTGGACCGGAACACCCTG
GCCGCCATGCTGATCAGAGAGCTGAGAGCCGCCCTGGAACTGTTCGAGCAGGAAGGCCTGGCCCCCTACC
TGAGCAGATGGGAGAAGCTGGACAACTTCATCAACCGGCCCGTGAAACTGATCATCGGCGACAAAGAGAT
CTTCGGCATCAGCCGGGGCATCGACAAGCAGGGGGCCCTGCTCCTGGAACAGGACGGCATCATCAAGCCC
TGGATGGGCGGCGAGATCAGCCTGCGGAGCGCCGAGAAGTACCCATACGATGTTCCTGACTATGCCGGTA
CCGAGCTCGGATCCACCATGGCTAGCTGGAGCCACCCGCAGTTCGAGAAAGGTGGAGGTTCCGGAGGTGG
ATCGGGAGGTGGATCGTGGAGCCACCCGCAGTTCGAAAAAGCGGCCGATATCACAAGTTTGTACAAAAAA
GCAGGCTCCACCATGGAGAGTGCAATCACGCTGTGGCAGTTCCTGTTGCAGTTGCTGCTGGATCAGAAAC
ATGAGCATTTGATCTGCTGGACCTCGAACGATGGTGAATTCAAGCTCCTCAAAGCAGAAGAAGTGGCCAA
GCTGTGGGGACTCCGAAAAAACAAAACAAATATGAACTATGATAAGCTGAGCAGAGCCCTGCGATACTAT
TATGACAAGAACATCATCAAGAAGGTGATCGGGCAGAAGTTTGTGTACAAGTTTGTCTCTTTCCCGGAGA
TCCTGAAGATGGATCCTCACGCGGTGGAGATCAGCCGGGAGAGCCTTCTGCTGCAGGACAGCGACTGCAA
GGCGTCTCCGGAGGGCCGCGAGGCCCACAAACACGGCCTGGCCGCCCTCAGAAGCACGAGCCGCAACGAA
TACATCCACTCAGGCCTGTACTCGTCCTTCACCATTAATTCCCTGCAGAACCCACCAGACGCCTTCAAGG
CCATCAAGACGGAGAAGCTGGAGGAGCCGCCCGAAGACAGCCCCCCCGTGGAAGAAGTCAGGACTGTGAT
CAGGTTTGTGACCAATAAAACCGACAAGCACGTCACCAGGCCGGTGGTGTCCCTGCCTTCCACGTCAGAG
GCTGCGGCGGCGTCCGCCTTCCTGGCCTCGTCCGTCTCGGCCAAGATCTCCTCTTTAATGTTGCCAAACG
CTGCCAGTATTTCATCCGCCTCACCCTTCTCATCTCGGTCCCCGTCCCTGTCCCCCAACTCACCCCTCCC
TTCTGAACACAGAAGCCTCTTCCTGGAGGCCGCCTGCCATGACTCCGATTCCCTGGAGCCCTTGAACCTG
TCATCGGGCTCCAAGACCAAGTCTCCATCTCTTCCCCCAAAGGCCAAAAAACCCAAAGGCTTGGAAATCT
CAGCGCCCCCGCTGGTGCTCTCCGGCACCGACATCGGCTCCATCGCCCTCAACAGCCCAGCCCTCCCCTC
GGGATCCCTCACCCCAGCCTTCTTCACCGCACAGACACCAAATGGATTGCTTCTGACTCCGAGTCCACTG
CTCTCCAGCATACATTTCTGGAGCAGCCTTAGTCCAGTTGCTCCGCTGAGTCCTGCCAGGCTGCAAGGGC
CAAGCACGCTGTTCCAGTTCCCCACACTGCTTAATGGCCACATGCCAGTGCCAATCCCCAGTCTGGACAG
AGCTGCTTCTCCAGTACTGCTTTCTTCAAACTCTCAGAAATCCTTGGACCCAGCTTTCTTGTACAAAGTG
GTGACGTAAGCTAGGGGCCCGTTTAAACCCGCTGATCAGCCTCGACTGTGCCTTCTAGTTGCCAGCCATC
TGTTGTTTGCCCCTCCCCCGTGCCTTCCTTGACCCTGGAAGGTGCCACTCCCACTGTCCTTTCCTAATAA
AATGAGGAAATTGCATCGCATTGTCTGAGTAGGTGTCATTCTATTCTGGGGGGTGGGGTGGGGCAGGACA
GCAAGGGGGAGGATTGGGAAGACAATAGCAGGCATGCTGGGGATGCGGTGGGCTCTATGGCTTCTGAGGC
GGAAAGAACCAGCTGGGGCTCTAGGGGGTATCCCC
[124 nt withheld, positions 3536-3659]
C
[91 nt withheld, positions 3661-3751]
AGGGTGATGGTTCACGTACCTAGAAGTTCCTATTCCGAAGTTCCTATTCTCTAGAAAGTATAGGAACTTC
CTTGGCCAAAAAGCCTGAACTCACCGCGACGTCTGTCGAGAAGTTTCTGATCGAAAAGTTCGACAGCGTC
TCCGACCTGATGCAGCTCTCGGAGGGCGAAGAATCTCGTGCTTTCAGCTTCGATGTAGGAGGGCGTGGAT
ATGTCCTGCGGGTAAATAGCTGCGCCGATGGTTTCTACAAAGATCGTTATGTTTATCGGCACTTTGCATC
GGCCGCGCTCCCGATTCCGGAAGTGCTTGACATTGGGGAATTCAGCGAGAGCCTGACCTATTGCATCTCC
CGCCGTGCACAGGGTGTCACGTTGCAAGACCTGCCTGAAACCGAACTGCCCGCTGTTCTGCAGCCGGTCG
CGGAGGCCATGGATGCGATCGCTGCGGCCGATCTTAGCCAGACGAGCGGGTTCGGCCCATTCGGACCGCA
AGGAATCGGTCAATACACTACATGGCGTGATTTCATATGCGCGATTGCTGATCCCCATGTGTATCACTGG
CAAACTGTGATGGACGACACCGTCAGTGCGTCCGTCGCGCAGGCTCTCGATGAGCTGATGCTTTGGGCCG
AGGACTGCCCCGAAGTCCGGCACCTCGTGCACGCGGATTTCGGCTCCAACAATGTCCTGACGGACAATGG
CCGCATAACAGCGGTCATTGACTGGAGCGAGGCGATGTTCGGGGATTCCCAATACGAGGTCGCCAACATC
TTCTTCTGGAGGCCGTGGTTGGCTTGTATGGAGCAGCAGACGCGCTACTTCGAGCGGAGGCATCCGGAGC
TTGCAGGATCGCCGCGGCTCCGGGCGTATATGCTCCGCATTGGTCTTGACCAACTCTATCAGAGCTTGGT
TGACGGCAATTTCGATGATGCAGCTTGGGCGCAGGGTCGATGCGACGCAATCGTCCGATCCGGAGCCGGG
ACTGTCGGGCGTACACAAATCGCCCGCAGAAGCGCGGCCGTCTGGACCGATGGCTGTGTAGAAGTACTCG
CCGATAGTGGAAACCGACGCCCCAGCACTCGTCCGAGGGCAAAGGAATAGCACGTACTACGAGATTTCGA
TTCCACCGCCGCCTTCTATGAAAGGTTGGGCTTCGGAATCGTTTTCCGGGACGCCGGCTGGATGATCCTC
CAGCGCGGGGATCTCATGCTGGAGTTCTTCGCCCACCCCAACTTGTTTATTGCAGCTTATAATGGTTACA
AATAAAGCAATAGCATCACAAATTTCACAAATAAAGCATTTTTTTCACTGCATTCTAGTTGTGGTTTGTC
CAAACTCATCAATGTATCTTATCATGTCTGTATACCGTCGACCTCTAGCTAGAGCTTGGCGTAATCATGG
TCATAGCTGTTTCCTGTGTGAAATTGTTATCCGCTCACAATTCCACACAACATACGAGCCGGAAGCATAA
AGTGTAAAGCCTGGGGTGCCTAATGAGTGAGCTAACTCACATTAATTGCGTTGCGCTCACTGCCCGCTTT
CCAGTCGGGAAACCTGTCGTGCCAGCTGCATTAATGAATCGGCCAACGCGCGGGGAGAGGCGGTTTGCGT
ATTGGGCGCTCTTCCGCTTCCTCGCTCACTGACTCGCTGCGCTCGGTCGTTCGGCTGCGGCGAGCGGTAT
CAGCTCACTCAAAGGCGGTAATACGGTTATCCACAGAATCAGGGGATAACGCAGGAAAGAACATGTGAGC
AAAAGGCCAGCAAAAGGCCAGGAACCGTAAAAAGGCCGCGTTGCTGGCGTTTTTCCATAGGCTCCGCCCC
CCTGACGAGCATCACAAAAATCGACGCTCAAGTCAGAGGTGGCGAAACCCGACAGGACTATAAAGATACC
AGGCGTTTCCCCCTGGAAGCTCCCTCGTGCGCTCTCCTGTTCCGACCCTGCCGCTTACCGGATACCTGTC
CGCCTTTCTCCCTTCGGGAAGCGTGGCGCTTTCTCATAGCTCACGCTGTAGGTATCTCAGTTCGGTGTAG
GTCGTTCGCTCCAAGCTGGGCTGTGTGCACGAACCCCCCGTTCAGCCCGACCGCTGCGCCTTATCCGGTA
ACTATCGTCTTGAGTCCAACCCGGTAAGACACGACTTATCGCCACTGGCAGCAGCCACTGGTAACAGGAT
TAGCAGAGCGAGGTATGTAGGCGGTGCTACAGAGTTCTTGAAGTGGTGGCCTAACTACGGCTACACTAGA
AGAACAGTATTTGGTATCTGCGCTCTGCTGAAGCCAGTTACCTTCGGAAAAAGAGTTGGTAGCTCTTGAT
CCGGCAAACAAACCACCGCTGGTAGCGGTGGTTTTTTTGTTTGCAAGCAGCAGATTACGCGCAGAAAAAA
AGGATCTCAAGAAGATCCTTTGATCTTTTCTACGGGGTCTGACGCTCAGTGGAACGAAAACTCACGTTAA
GGGATTTTGGTCATGAGATTATCAAAAAGGATCTTCACCTAGATCCTTTTAAATTAAAAATGAAGTTTTA
AATCAATCTAAAGTATATATGAGTAAACTTGGTCTGACAGTTACCAATGCTTAATCAGTGAGGCACCTAT
CTCAGCGATCTGTCTATTTCGTTCATCCATAGTTGCCTGACTCCCCGTCGTGTAGATAACTACGATACGG
GAGGGCTTACCATCTGGCCCCAGTGCTGCAATGATACCGCGAGACCCACGCTCACCGGCTCCAGATTTAT
CAGCAATAAACCAGCCAGCCGGAAGGGCCGAGCGCAGAAGTGGTCCTGCAACTTTATCCGCCTCCATCCA
GTCTATTAATTGTTGCCGGGAAGCTAGAGTAAGTAGTTCGCCAGTTAATAGTTTGCGCAACGTTGTTGCC
ATTGCTACAGGCATCGTGGTGTCACGCTCGTCGTTTGGTATGGCTTCATTCAGCTCCGGTTCCCAACGAT
CAAGGCGAGTTACATGATCCCCCATGTTGTGCAAAAAAGCGGTTAGCTCCTTCGGTCCTCCGATCGTTGT
CAGAAGTAAGTTGGCCGCAGTGTTATCACTCATGGTTATGGCAGCACTGCATAATTCTCTTACTGTCATG
CCATCCGTAAGATGCTTTTCTGTGACTGGTGAGTACTCAACCAAGTCATTCTGAGAATAGTGTATGCGGC
GACCGAGTTGCTCTTGCCCGGCGTCAATACGGGATAATACCGCGCCACATAGCAGAACTTTAAAAGTGCT
CATCATTGGAAAACGTTCTTCGGGGCGAAAACTCTCAAGGATCTTACCGCTGTTGAGATCCAGTTCGATG
TAACCCACTCGTGCACCCAACTGATCTTCAGCATCTTTTACTTTCACCAGCGTTTCTGGGTGAGCAAAAA
CAGGAAGGCAAAATGCCGCAAAAAAGGGAATAAGGGCGACACGGAAATGTTGAATACTCATACTCTTCCT
TTTTCAATATTATTGAAGCATTTATCAGGGTTATTGTCTCATGAGCGGATACATATTTGAATGTATTTAG
AAAAATAAACAAATAGGGGTTCCGCGCACATTTCCCCGAAAAGTGCCACCTGACGTCGACGGATCGGGAG
ATCTCCCGATCCCCTATGGTGCACTCTCAGTACAATCTGCTCTGATGCCGCATAGTTAAGCCAGTATCTG
CTCCCTGCTTGTGTGTTGGAGGTCGCTGAGTAGTGCGCGAGCAAAATTTAAGCTACAACAAGGCAAGGCT
TGACCGACAATTGCATGAAGAATCTGCTTAGGGTTAGGCGTTTTGCGCTGCTTCGCGATGTACGGGCCAG
ATATACGCGTT
